Addgene plasmid #133403: human ETV6 gRNA-3
Purpose: human ETV6 gRNA-3 is a 20-nt gRNA expression plasmid targeting the second ETV6 exon.
Depositing lab: Linzhao Cheng. Depositing organization: Johns Hopkins University and School of Medicine. Publication: Conditional gene knockout and reconstitution in human iPSCs with an inducible Cas9 system. Wu M, Liu S, Gao Y, Bai H, Machairaki V, Li G, Chen T, Cheng L. Stem Cell Res. 2018 May;29:6-14. doi: 10.1016/j.scr.2018.03.003. Epub 2018 Mar 10. PubMed 29554589.
Backbone
  Vector backbone: gRNA_Cloning Vector(Addgene#41824)
  Backbone manufacturer: George Church
  Backbone size w/o insert (bp): 3915
  Total vector size (bp): 3973
  Vector type: Mammalian Expression
  Selectable markers: Neomycin (select with G418)
Growth in bacteria
  Bacterial resistance: Kanamycin, 50 μg/mL
  Growth temperature: 37°C
  Growth strain: NEB Stable
  Copy number: High Copy
Gene/Insert
  Gene/Insert name: ETV6
  gRNA/shRNA sequence: GGCGTCGAGGAAGCGTAACT
  Species: H. sapiens (human)
  Entrez Gene: ETV6 (a.k.a. TEL, TEL/ABL, THC5)
  Promoter: U6
  Cloning method: Gibson Cloning
  Sequencing primers: 5′ GAGGGCCTATTTCCCATGATT
Terms and licenses: Academic/Nonprofit Terms; Industry Terms: Not Available to Industry
How to cite: human ETV6 gRNA-3 was a gift from Linzhao Cheng (Addgene plasmid # 133403 ; http://n2t.net/addgene:133403 ; RRID:Addgene_133403)
