[The description below was written by a language model from this plasmid's Addgene catalogue record and pLannotate feature annotations shown in this document.]
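Description:
human ETV6 gRNA-3 is a small (about 4 kb) mammalian guide RNA expression plasmid built on the gRNA_Cloning Vector backbone, into which a 20-nt spacer directed against the second exon of human ETV6 (also known as TEL) was introduced by Gibson assembly. The functional cassette is simple: a human U6 RNA polymerase III promoter, which spans the numbering origin of the sequence record, drives transcription of the spacer fused directly to the Streptococcus pyogenes Cas9 guide RNA scaffold. The plasmid carries no Cas9 gene, so the nuclease must be supplied separately. The associated publication describes conditional gene knockout and reconstitution in human iPSCs using an inducible Cas9 system, which fits that arrangement.

The cassette is flanked by fragments of attB1 and attB2 Gateway sites and by T7 and SP6 phage promoters, and it sits in a cloning-vector context that retains partial lacZα, ccdB, lacI and Tn5 transposase remnants along with the lac promoter, operator and CAP site. These appear to be backbone leftovers rather than working parts of the design. Propagation in E. coli relies on a high-copy ColE1/pUC-type origin with kanamycin selection from the Tn5 NeoR/KanR aminoglycoside phosphotransferase gene. A BleoR (Sh ble) coding sequence downstream of a partial AmpR promoter is also annotated. The catalogue lists neomycin/G418 as a selectable marker, but the feature table shows no eukaryotic promoter associated with the resistance gene, so the record does not establish that G418 selection works in mammalian cells. The plasmid is typically used by transfection into human cells to direct Cas9 cleavage and disrupt ETV6.
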