Features (pLannotate 1.2.2; 18 found; start..end, strand, type, name):
     41..116     +  misc_RNA       gRNA scaffold: guide RNA scaffold for the Streptococcus pyogenes CRISPR/Cas9 system
    128..149     -  protein_bind   attB2 (fragment): mutant version of attB; recombination site for the Gateway® BP reaction BP Clonase™
    237..255     -  promoter       SP6 promoter: promoter for bacteriophage SP6 RNA polymerase
    297..313     -  protein_bind   lac operator: The lac repressor binds to the lac operator to inhibit transcription in E. coli. This inhibition can be relieved by adding lactose or isopropyl-β-D-thiogalactopyranoside (IPTG). lac repressor encoded by lacI
    321..351     -  promoter       lac promoter: promoter for the E. coli lac operon
    366..387     -  protein_bind   CAP binding site: CAP binding activates transcription in the presence of cAMP. E. coli catabolite activator protein
    400..492     -  CDS            lacI (fragment): lac repressor; lacI; The lac repressor binds to the lac operator to inhibit transcription in E. coli. This inhibition can be relieved by adding lactose or isopropyl-β-D-thiogalactopyranoside (IPTG).
    675..1263    -  rep_origin     ori: high-copy-number ColE1/pMB1/pBR322/pUC origin of replication
   1401..1775    -  CDS            BleoR: antibiotic-binding protein; Sh ble from Streptoalloteichus hindustanus; confers resistance to bleomycin, phleomycin, and Zeocin™
   1795..1883    -  promoter       AmpR promoter (fragment): bla
   1910..1960    +  misc_feature   bom (fragment): basis of mobility region from pBR322
   1981..2775    -  CDS            NeoR/KanR: aminoglycoside phosphotransferase from Tn5; aph(3')-II (or nptII); confers resistance to neomycin, kanamycin, and G418 (Geneticin®)
   2807..3076    -  CDS            tnpA (fragment): TN5P_ECOLX - Also known as tnp. Experimental evidence at protein level: Swiss-Prot protein existence level 1. Mediates transposition of transposon Tn5 by a 'cut and paste' mechanism. First, the monomeric transposase binds the 19 bp inverted DNA repeats flanking the transposon. Then, dimerization of the DNA- bound transposase creates a synaptic DNA complex. After nicking of the first DNA strand, excision of the transposon proceeds through a series of intermediates. The transposase then mediates the insertion of the transposon at a new site by strand transfer. The activity of the wild- type tran
   3124..3427    -  CDS            ccdB (fragment): CcdB, a bacterial toxin that poisons DNA gyrase; ccdB; Plasmids containing the ccdB gene cannot be propagated in standard E. coli strains.
   3437..3584    -  CDS            lacZα (fragment): LacZα fragment of β-galactosidase; lacZ fragment
   3587..3605    +  promoter       T7 promoter: promoter for bacteriophage T7 RNA polymerase
   3674..3693    +  protein_bind   attB1 (fragment): mutant version of attB; recombination site for the Gateway® BP reaction BP Clonase™
   3745..12      +  promoter       U6 promoter (across the origin): RNA polymerase III promoter for human U6 snRNA
>Addgene plasmid #133403 | human ETV6 gRNA-3 | addgene full sequence | sequence record 261524 | Addgene NGS Result
TGTGGAAAGGACGAAACACCGGCGTCGAGGAAGCGTAACTGTTTTAGAGCTAGAAATAGCAAGTTAAAAT
AAGGCTAGTCCGTTATCAACTTGAAAAAGTGGCACCGAGTCGGTGCTTTTTTTCTAGACCCAGCTTTCTT
GTACAAAGTTGGCATTAAAGGGCGAATTCCAGCACACTGGCGGCCGTTACTAGTGGATCCGAGCTCGGTA
CCAAGCTTGATGCATAGCTTGAGTATTCTATAGTGTCACCTAAATAGCTTGGCGTAATCATGGTCATAGC
TGTTTCCTGTGTGAAATTGTTATCCGCTCACAATTCCACACAACATACGAGCCGGAAGCATAAAGTGTAA
AGCCTGGGGTGCCTAATGAGTGAGCTAACTCACATTAATTGCGTTGCGCTCACTGCCCGCTTTCCAGTCG
GGAAACCTGTCGTGCCAGCTGCATTAATGAATCGGCCAACGCGCGGGGAGAGGCGGTTTGCGTATTGGGC
GCTCTTCCGCTTCCTCGCTCACTGACTCGCTGCGCTCGGTCGTTCGGCTGCGGCGAGCGGTATCAGCTCA
CTCAAAGGCGGTAATACGGTTATCCACAGAATCAGGGGATAACGCAGGAAAGAACATGTGAGCAAAAGGC
CAGCAAAAGGCCAGGAACCGTAAAAAGGCCGCGTTGCTGGCGTTTTTCCATAGGCTCCGCCCCCCTGACG
AGCATCACAAAAATCGACGCTCAAGTCAGAGGTGGCGAAACCCGACAGGACTATAAAGATACCAGGCGTT
TCCCCCTGGAAGCTCCCTCGTGCGCTCTCCTGTTCCGACCCTGCCGCTTACCGGATACCTGTCCGCCTTT
CTCCCTTCGGGAAGCGTGGCGCTTTCTCATAGCTCACGCTGTAGGTATCTCAGTTCGGTGTAGGTCGTTC
GCTCCAAGCTGGGCTGTGTGCACGAACCCCCCGTTCAGCCCGACCGCTGCGCCTTATCCGGTAACTATCG
TCTTGAGTCCAACCCGGTAAGACACGACTTATCGCCACTGGCAGCAGCCACTGGTAACAGGATTAGCAGA
GCGAGGTATGTAGGCGGTGCTACAGAGTTCTTGAAGTGGTGGCCTAACTACGGCTACACTAGAAGAACAG
TATTTGGTATCTGCGCTCTGCTGAAGCCAGTTACCTTCGGAAAAAGAGTTGGTAGCTCTTGATCCGGCAA
ACAAACCACCGCTGGTAGCGGTGGTTTTTTTGTTTGCAAGCAGCAGATTACGCGCAGAAAAAAAGGATCT
CAAGAAGATCCTTTGATCTTTTCTACGGGGTCTGACGCTCAGTGGAACGAAAACTCACGTTAAGGGATTT
TGGTCATGAGATTATCAAAAAGGATCTTCACCTAGATCCTTTTAAATTAAAAATGAAGTTTTAGCACGTG
TCAGTCCTGCTCCTCGGCCACGAAGTGCACGCAGTTGCCGGCCGGGTCGCGCAGGGCGAACTCCCGCCCC
CACGGCTGCTCGCCGATCTCGGTCATGGCCGGCCCGGAGGCGTCCCGGAAGTTCGTGGACACGACCTCCG
ACCACTCGGCGTACAGCTCGTCCAGGCCGCGCACCCACACCCAGGCCAGGGTGTTGTCCGGCACCACCTG
GTCCTGGACCGCGCTGATGAACAGGGTCACGTCGTCCCGGACCACACCGGCGAAGTCGTCCTCCACGAAG
TCCCGGGAGAACCCGAGCCGGTCGGTCCAGAACTCGACCGCTCCGGCGACGTCGCGCGCGGTGAGCACCG
GAACGGCACTGGTCAACTTGGCCATGGTGGCCCTCCTCACGTGCTATTATTGAAGCATTTATCAGGGTTA
TTGTCTCATGAGCGGATACATATTTGAATGTATTTAGAAAAATAAACAAATAGGGGTTCCGCGCACATTT
CCCCGAAAAGTGCCACCTGATGCGGTGTGAAATACCGCACAGATGCGTAAGGAGAAAATACCGCATCAGG
AAATTGTAAGCGTTAATAATTCAGAAGAACTCGTCAAGAAGGCGATAGAAGGCGATGCGCTGCGAATCGG
GAGCGGCGATACCGTAAAGCACGAGGAAGCGGTCAGCCCATTCGCCGCCAAGCTCTTCAGCAATATCACG
GGTAGCCAACGCTATGTCCTGATAGCGGTCCGCCACACCCAGCCGGCCACAGTCGATGAATCCAGAAAAG
CGGCCATTTTCCACCATGATATTCGGCAAGCAGGCATCGCCATGGGTCACGACGAGATCCTCGCCGTCGG
GCATGCTCGCCTTGAGCCTGGCGAACAGTTCGGCTGGCGCGAGCCCCTGATGCTCTTCGTCCAGATCATC
CTGATCGACAAGACCGGCTTCCATCCGAGTACGTGCTCGCTCGATGCGATGTTTCGCTTGGTGGTCGAAT
GGGCAGGTAGCCGGATCAAGCGTATGCAGCCGCCGCATTGCATCAGCCATGATGGATACTTTCTCGGCAG
GAGCAAGGTGAGATGACAGGAGATCCTGCCCCGGCACTTCGCCCAATAGCAGCCAGTCCCTTCCCGCTTC
AGTGACAACGTCGAGCACAGCTGCGCAAGGAACGCCCGTCGTGGCCAGCCACGATAGCCGCGCTGCCTCG
TCTTGCAGTTCATTCAGGGCACCGGACAGGTCGGTCTTGACAAAAAGAACCGGGCGCCCCTGCGCTGACA
GCCGGAACACGGCGGCATCAGAGCAGCCGATTGTCTGTTGTGCCCAGTCATAGCCGAATAGCCTCTCCAC
CCAAGCGGCCGGAGAACCTGCGTGCAATCCATCTTGTTCAATCATGCGAAACGATCCTCATCCTGTCTCT
TGATCAGAGCTTGATCCCCTGCGCCATCAGATCCTTGGCGGCAAGAAAGCCATCCAGTTTACTTTGCAGG
GCTTCCCAACCTTACCAGAGGGCGCCCCAGCTGGCAATTCCGGTTCGCTTGCTGTCCATAAAACCGCCCA
GTCTAGCTATCGCCATGTAAGCCCACTGCAAGCTACCTGCTTTCTCTTTGCGCTTGCGTTTTCCCTTGTC
CAGATAGCCCAGTAGCTGACATTCATCCGGGGTCAGCACCGTTTCTGCGGACTGGCTTTCTACGTGAAAA
GGATCTAGGTGAAGATCCTTTTTGATAATCTCATGCCTGACATTTATATTCCCCAGAACATCAGGTTAAT
GGCGTTTTTGATGTCATTTTCGCGGTGGCTGAGATCAGCCACTTCTTCCCCGATAACGGAGACCGGCACA
CTGGCCATATCGGTGGTCATCATGCGCCAGCTTTCATCCCCGATATGCACCACCGGGTAAAGTTCACGGG
AGACTTTATCTGACAGCAGACGTGCACTGGCCAGGGGGATCACCATCCGTCGCCCCGGCGTGTCAATAAT
ATCACTCTGTACATCCACAAACAGACGATAACGGCTCTCTCTTTTATAGGTGTAAACCTTAAACTGCCGT
ACGTATAGGCTGCGCAACTGTTGGGAAGGGCGATCGGTGCGGGCCTCTTCGCTATTACGCCAGCTGGCGA
AAGGGGGATGTGCTGCAAGGCGATTAAGTTGGGTAACGCCAGGGTTTTCCCAGTCACGACGTTGTAAAAC
GACGGCCAGTGAATTGTAATACGACTCACTATAGGGCGAATTGGGCCCTCTAGATGCATGCTCGAGCGGC
CGCCAGTGTGATGGATATCTGCAGAATTCGCCCTTTGTACAAAAAAGCAGGCTTTAAAGGAACCAATTCA
GTCGACTGGATCCGGTACCAAGGTCGGGCAGGAAGAGGGCCTATTTCCCATGATTCCTTCATATTTGCAT
ATACGATACAAGGCTGTTAGAGAGATAATTAGAATTAATTTGACTGTAAACACAAAGATATTAGTACAAA
ATACGTGACGTAGAAAGTAATAATTTCTTGGGTAGTTTGCAGTTTTAAAATTATGTTTTAAAATGGACTA
TCATATGCTTACCGTAACTTGAAAGTATTTCGATTTCTTGGCTTTATATATCT
